Addgene plasmid #77309: MAP3K9 gRNA (BRDN0001146157)
Purpose: 3rd generation lentiviral gRNA plasmid targeting human MAP3K9
Depositing lab: John Doench & David Root. Depositing organization: Broad Institute. Publication: Optimized sgRNA design to maximize activity and minimize off-target effects of CRISPR-Cas9. Doench JG, Fusi N, Sullender M, Hegde M, Vaimberg EW, Donovan KF, Smith I, Tothova Z, Wilen C, Orchard R, Virgin HW, Listgarten J, Root DE. Nat Biotechnol. 2016 Jan 18. doi: 10.1038/nbt.3437. PubMed 26780180.
Backbone
  Vector backbone: lentiGuide-Puro
  Backbone manufacturer: Zhang Lab (Addgene plasmid # 52963)
  Vector type: Mammalian Expression, Lentiviral, CRISPR
  Selectable markers: Puromycin
Growth in bacteria
  Bacterial resistance: Ampicillin, 100 μg/mL
  Growth temperature: 37°C
  Growth strain: DH5alpha
  Copy number: High Copy
Gene/Insert
  Gene/Insert name: MAP3K9 (alt names: MAP3K9; NM_001284230.1)
  gRNA/shRNA sequence: TGCTGGACTTAAGGTCGCGG
  Species: H. sapiens (human)
  Entrez Gene: MAP3K9 (a.k.a. MEKK9, MLK1, PRKE1)
  Promoter: hU6
  Cloning method: Unknown
  Sequencing primers: 5′ U6-F; 3′ pS2-R
Terms and licenses: Academic/Nonprofit Terms; Industry Terms: Not Available to Industry
Depositor comments: The gRNA was designed to target the following Genbank reference sequence(s): NM_001284230.1,NM_033141.3. Note that this plasmid does NOT contain Cas9. It should be used in conjunction with lentiCas9-Blast (Addgene #52962) or otherwise with cell lines already expressing Cas9. Browse the full kinome gRNA library at http://www.addgene.org/pooled-library/broadgpp-human-kinome/ or visit http://www.broadinstitute.org/rnai/public/ for detailed protocols and information.
How to cite: MAP3K9 gRNA (BRDN0001146157) was a gift from John Doench & David Root (Addgene plasmid # 77309 ; http://n2t.net/addgene:77309 ; RRID:Addgene_77309)
