[The description below was written by a language model from this plasmid's Addgene catalogue record and pLannotate feature annotations shown in this document.]
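Description:
MAP3K9 gRNA (BRDN0001146157) is a third-generation lentiviral CRISPR guide plasmid built on the lentiGuide-Puro backbone, carrying a single guide RNA directed against human MAP3K9 (also known as MLK1, MEKK9 or PRKE1). The guide was designed against two MAP3K9 reference transcripts and belongs to a human kinome gRNA collection. In bacteria the plasmid is maintained through a high-copy ColE1/pUC-type origin and selected with ampicillin via the β-lactamase gene. An f1 origin, an SV40 origin and remnants of a lac/T7/T3 cloning region are also annotated in the backbone.

The lentiviral cassette begins with an RSV promoter fused to a truncated HIV-1 5' LTR, which drives Tat-independent production of the genomic RNA in packaging cells. This is followed by the Ψ packaging signal with a partial gag sequence and the Rev response element for nuclear export of the unspliced transcript. Inside the proviral region, a human U6 RNA polymerase III promoter transcribes the targeting spacer joined to the Streptococcus pyogenes Cas9 guide scaffold. A cPPT/CTS element, which aids nuclear import of the viral genome, lies downstream. A separate EF-1α core promoter with its intron A expresses puromycin N-acetyltransferase for selecting transduced mammalian cells, with a WPRE enhancing transcript expression. The cassette ends in a self-inactivating ΔU3 3' LTR, followed by an SV40 polyadenylation signal.

The plasmid does not encode Cas9, so it is meant to be used with a separate Cas9 lentiviral vector or in cells already expressing Cas9. Its typical use is stable delivery of the guide for knockout of MAP3K9.
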