Features (pLannotate 1.2.2; 29 found; start..end, strand, type, name):
     14..80      +  CDS            small t antigen (fragment): SV40 (simian virus 40) small t antigen
    106..317     +  promoter       EF-1α core promoter: core promoter for human elongation factor EF-1α
    318..1256    +  intron         EF-1α intron A: intron upstream of the start codon of human EF-1α
   1278..1877    +  CDS            PuroR (fragment): puromycin N-acetyltransferase; pac from Streptomyces; confers resistance to puromycin
   1893..2481    +  misc_feature   WPRE: woodchuck hepatitis virus posttranscriptional regulatory element
   2532..2551    +  misc_feature   cPPT/CTS (fragment): central polypurine tract and central termination sequence of HIV-1
   2553..2786    +  LTR            3' LTR (ΔU3): self-inactivating 3' long terminal repeat (LTR) from HIV-1
   2864..2985    +  polyA_signal   SV40 poly(A) signal: SV40 polyadenylation signal
   3025..3160    +  rep_origin     SV40 ori: SV40 origin of replication
   3181..3199    -  promoter       T7 promoter: promoter for bacteriophage T7 RNA polymerase
   3207..3362    +  CDS            lacZα (fragment): LacZα fragment of β-galactosidase; lacZ fragment
   3367..3795    +  rep_origin     f1 ori (sequence partly withheld): f1 bacteriophage origin of replication; arrow indicates direction of (+) strand synthesis
   3848..3952    +  promoter       AmpR promoter: bla
   3953..4813    +  CDS            AmpR: β-lactamase; bla; confers resistance to ampicillin, carbenicillin, and related antibiotics
   4984..5572    +  rep_origin     ori: high-copy-number ColE1/pMB1/pBR322/pUC origin of replication
   5755..5847    +  CDS            lacI (fragment): lac repressor; lacI; The lac repressor binds to the lac operator to inhibit transcription in E. coli. This inhibition can be relieved by adding lactose or isopropyl-β-D-thiogalactopyranoside (IPTG).
   5860..5881    +  protein_bind   CAP binding site: CAP binding activates transcription in the presence of cAMP. E. coli catabolite activator protein
   5896..5926    +  promoter       lac promoter: promoter for the E. coli lac operon
   5934..5950    +  protein_bind   lac operator: The lac repressor binds to the lac operator to inhibit transcription in E. coli. This inhibition can be relieved by adding lactose or isopropyl-β-D-thiogalactopyranoside (IPTG). lac repressor encoded by lacI
   5995..6013    +  promoter       T3 promoter: promoter for bacteriophage T3 RNA polymerase
   6041..6267    +  promoter       RSV promoter: Rous sarcoma virus enhancer/promoter
   6268..6448    +  LTR            5' LTR (truncated): truncated 5' long terminal repeat (LTR) from HIV-1
   6495..6620    +  misc_feature   HIV-1 Ψ: packaging signal of human immunodeficiency virus type 1
   6604..6967    +  CDS            HIV-1 gag (fragment): gag protein from human immunodeficiency virus 1; gag
   7113..7346    +  misc_feature   RRE: The Rev response element (RRE) of HIV-1 allows for Rev-dependent mRNA export from the nucleus to the cytoplasm.
   7723..7749    +  CDS            Rev (fragment): human immunodeficiency virus 1 (HIV-1) Rev protein; rev; enhances nuclear export of unspliced and incompletely spliced viral mRNAs
   7753..7993    +  promoter       U6 promoter: RNA polymerase III promoter for human U6 snRNA
   8023..8098    +  misc_RNA       gRNA scaffold: guide RNA scaffold for the Streptococcus pyogenes CRISPR/Cas9 system
   8154..8271    +  misc_feature   cPPT/CTS: central polypurine tract and central termination sequence of HIV-1
>Addgene plasmid #77309 | MAP3K9 gRNA (BRDN0001146157) | addgene full sequence | sequence record 187510 | Addgene Assembled Sequence
CCCGGGTGCAAAGATGGATAAAGTTTTAAACAGAGAGGAATCTTTGCAGCTAATGGACCTTCTAGGTCTT
GAAAGGAGTGGGAATTGGCTCCGGTGCCCGTCAGTGGGCAGAGCGCACATCGCCCACAGTCCCCGAGAAG
TTGGGGGGAGGGGTCGGCAATTGATCCGGTGCCTAGAGAAGGTGGCGCGGGGTAAACTGGGAAAGTGATG
TCGTGTACTGGCTCCGCCTTTTTCCCGAGGGTGGGGGAGAACCGTATATAAGTGCAGTAGTCGCCGTGAA
CGTTCTTTTTCGCAACGGGTTTGCCGCCAGAACACAGGTAAGTGCCGTGTGTGGTTCCCGCGGGCCTGGC
CTCTTTACGGGTTATGGCCCTTGCGTGCCTTGAATTACTTCCACCTGGCTGCAGTACGTGATTCTTGATC
CCGAGCTTCGGGTTGGAAGTGGGTGGGAGAGTTCGAGGCCTTGCGCTTAAGGAGCCCCTTCGCCTCGTGC
TTGAGTTGAGGCCTGGCCTGGGCGCTGGGGCCGCCGCGTGCGAATCTGGTGGCACCTTCGCGCCTGTCTC
GCTGCTTTCGATAAGTCTCTAGCCATTTAAAATTTTTGATGACCTGCTGCGACGCTTTTTTTCTGGCAAG
ATAGTCTTGTAAATGCGGGCCAAGATCTGCACACTGGTATTTCGGTTTTTGGGGCCGCGGGCGGCGACGG
GGCCCGTGCGTCCCAGCGCACATGTTCGGCGAGGCGGGGCCTGCGAGCGCGGCCACCGAGAATCGGACGG
GGGTAGTCTCAAGCTGGCCGGCCTGCTCTGGTGCCTGGCCTCGCGCCGCCGTGTATCGCCCCGCCCTGGG
CGGCAAGGCTGGCCCGGTCGGCACCAGTTGCGTGAGCGGAAAGATGGCCGCTTCCCGGCCCTGCTGCAGG
GAGCTCAAAATGGAGGACGCGGCGCTCGGGAGAGCGGGCGGGTGAGTCACCCACACAAAGGAAAAGGGCC
TTTCCGTCCTCAGCCGTCGCTTCATGTGACTCCACGGAGTACCGGGCGCCGTCCAGGCACCTCGATTAGT
TCTCGAGCTTTTGGAGTACGTCGTCTTTAGGTTGGGGGGAGGGGTTTTATGCGATGGAGTTTCCCCACAC
TGAGTGGGTGGAGACTGAAGTTAGGCCAGCTTGGCACTTGATGTAATTCTCCTTGGAATTTGCCCTTTTT
GAGTTTGGATCTTGGTTCATTCTCAAGCCTCAGACAGTGGTTCAAAGTTTTTTTCTTCCATTTCAGGTGT
CGTGACGTACGGCCACCATGACCGAGTACAAGCCCACGGTGCGCCTCGCCACCCGCGACGACGTCCCCAG
GGCCGTACGCACCCTCGCCGCCGCGTTCGCCGACTACCCCGCCACGCGCCACACCGTCGATCCGGACCGC
CACATCGAGCGGGTCACCGAGCTGCAAGAACTCTTCCTCACGCGCGTCGGGCTCGACATCGGCAAGGTGT
GGGTCGCGGACGACGGCGCCGCCGTGGCGGTCTGGACCACGCCGGAGAGCGTCGAAGCGGGGGCGGTGTT
CGCCGAGATCGGCCCGCGCATGGCCGAGTTGAGCGGTTCCCGGCTGGCCGCGCAGCAACAGATGGAAGGC
CTCCTGGCGCCGCACCGGCCCAAGGAGCCCGCGTGGTTCCTGGCCACCGTCGGAGTCTCGCCCGACCACC
AGGGCAAGGGTCTGGGCAGCGCCGTCGTGCTCCCCGGAGTGGAGGCGGCCGAGCGCGCCGGGGTGCCCGC
CTTCCTGGAGACCTCCGCGCCCCGCAACCTCCCCTTCTACGAGCGGCTCGGCTTCACCGTCACCGCCGAC
GTCGAGGTGCCCGAAGGACCGCGCACCTGGTGCATGACCCGCAAGCCCGGTGCCTGAACGCGTTAAGTCG
ACAATCAACCTCTGGATTACAAAATTTGTGAAAGATTGACTGGTATTCTTAACTATGTTGCTCCTTTTAC
GCTATGTGGATACGCTGCTTTAATGCCTTTGTATCATGCTATTGCTTCCCGTATGGCTTTCATTTTCTCC
TCCTTGTATAAATCCTGGTTGCTGTCTCTTTATGAGGAGTTGTGGCCCGTTGTCAGGCAACGTGGCGTGG
TGTGCACTGTGTTTGCTGACGCAACCCCCACTGGTTGGGGCATTGCCACCACCTGTCAGCTCCTTTCCGG
GACTTTCGCTTTCCCCCTCCCTATTGCCACGGCGGAACTCATCGCCGCCTGCCTTGCCCGCTGCTGGACA
GGGGCTCGGCTGTTGGGCACTGACAATTCCGTGGTGTTGTCGGGGAAATCATCGTCCTTTCCTTGGCTGC
TCGCCTGTGTTGCCACCTGGATTCTGCGCGGGACGTCCTTCTGCTACGTCCCTTCGGCCCTCAATCCAGC
GGACCTTCCTTCCCGCGGCCTGCTGCCGGCTCTGCGGCCTCTTCCGCGTCTTCGCCTTCGCCCTCAGACG
AGTCGGATCTCCCTTTGGGCCGCCTCCCCGCGTCGACTTTAAGACCAATGACTTACAAGGCAGCTGTAGA
TCTTAGCCACTTTTTAAAAGAAAAGGGGGGACTGGAAGGGCTAATTCACTCCCAACGAAGACAAGATCTG
CTTTTTGCTTGTACTGGGTCTCTCTGGTTAGACCAGATCTGAGCCTGGGAGCTCTCTGGCTAACTAGGGA
ACCCACTGCTTAAGCCTCAATAAAGCTTGCCTTGAGTGCTTCAAGTAGTGTGTGCCCGTCTGTTGTGTGA
CTCTGGTAACTAGAGATCCCTCAGACCCTTTTAGTCAGTGTGGAAAATCTCTAGCAGTACGTATAGTAGT
TCATGTCATCTTATTATTCAGTATTTATAACTTGCAAAGAAATGAATATCAGAGAGTGAGAGGAACTTGT
TTATTGCAGCTTATAATGGTTACAAATAAAGCAATAGCATCACAAATTTCACAAATAAAGCATTTTTTTC
ACTGCATTCTAGTTGTGGTTTGTCCAAACTCATCAATGTATCTTATCATGTCTGGCTCTAGCTATCCCGC
CCCTAACTCCGCCCATCCCGCCCCTAACTCCGCCCAGTTCCGCCCATTCTCCGCCCCATGGCTGACTAAT
TTTTTTTATTTATGCAGAGGCCGAGGCCGCCTCGGCCTCTGAGCTATTCCAGAAGTAGTGAGGAGGCTTT
TTTGGAGGCCTAGGGACGTACCCAATTCGCCCTATAGTGAGTCGTATTACGCGCGCTCACTGGCCGTCGT
TTTACAACGTCGTGACTGGGAAAACCCTGGCGTTACCCAACTTAATCGCCTTGCAGCACATCCCCCTTTC
GCCAGCTGGCGTAATAGCGAAGAGGCCCGCACCGATCGCCCTTCCCAACAGTTGCGCAGCCTGAATGGCG
AATGGG
[124 nt withheld, positions 3367-3490]
C
[91 nt withheld, positions 3492-3582]
A
[49 nt withheld, positions 3584-3632]
CCTTTGACGTTGGAGTCCACGTTCTTT
[37 nt withheld, positions 3660-3696]
ACCCTATCTCGGTCTATTCTTTTGATTTATAAGGGATTTTGCCGATTTCGGCCTATTGGTTAAAAAATGA
GCTGATTTAACAAAAATTTAACGCGAATTTTAACAAAATATTAACGCTTACAATTTAGGTGGCACTTTTC
GGGGAAATGTGCGCGGAACCCCTATTTGTTTATTTTTCTAAATACATTCAAATATGTATCCGCTCATGAG
ACAATAACCCTGATAAATGCTTCAATAATATTGAAAAAGGAAGAGTATGAGTATTCAACATTTCCGTGTC
GCCCTTATTCCCTTTTTTGCGGCATTTTGCCTTCCTGTTTTTGCTCACCCAGAAACGCTGGTGAAAGTAA
AAGATGCTGAAGATCAGTTGGGTGCACGAGTGGGTTACATCGAACTGGATCTCAACAGCGGTAAGATCCT
TGAGAGTTTTCGCCCCGAAGAACGTTTTCCAATGATGAGCACTTTTAAAGTTCTGCTATGTGGCGCGGTA
TTATCCCGTATTGACGCCGGGCAAGAGCAACTCGGTCGCCGCATACACTATTCTCAGAATGACTTGGTTG
AGTACTCACCAGTCACAGAAAAGCATCTTACGGATGGCATGACAGTAAGAGAATTATGCAGTGCTGCCAT
AACCATGAGTGATAACACTGCGGCCAACTTACTTCTGACAACGATCGGAGGACCGAAGGAGCTAACCGCT
TTTTTGCACAACATGGGGGATCATGTAACTCGCCTTGATCGTTGGGAACCGGAGCTGAATGAAGCCATAC
CAAACGACGAGCGTGACACCACGATGCCTGTAGCAATGGCAACAACGTTGCGCAAACTATTAACTGGCGA
ACTACTTACTCTAGCTTCCCGGCAACAATTAATAGACTGGATGGAGGCGGATAAAGTTGCAGGACCACTT
CTGCGCTCGGCCCTTCCGGCTGGCTGGTTTATTGCTGATAAATCTGGAGCCGGTGAGCGTGGGTCTCGCG
GTATCATTGCAGCACTGGGGCCAGATGGTAAGCCCTCCCGTATCGTAGTTATCTACACGACGGGGAGTCA
GGCAACTATGGATGAACGAAATAGACAGATCGCTGAGATAGGTGCCTCACTGATTAAGCATTGGTAACTG
TCAGACCAAGTTTACTCATATATACTTTAGATTGATTTAAAACTTCATTTTTAATTTAAAAGGATCTAGG
TGAAGATCCTTTTTGATAATCTCATGACCAAAATCCCTTAACGTGAGTTTTCGTTCCACTGAGCGTCAGA
CCCCGTAGAAAAGATCAAAGGATCTTCTTGAGATCCTTTTTTTCTGCGCGTAATCTGCTGCTTGCAAACA
AAAAAACCACCGCTACCAGCGGTGGTTTGTTTGCCGGATCAAGAGCTACCAACTCTTTTTCCGAAGGTAA
CTGGCTTCAGCAGAGCGCAGATACCAAATACTGTTCTTCTAGTGTAGCCGTAGTTAGGCCACCACTTCAA
GAACTCTGTAGCACCGCCTACATACCTCGCTCTGCTAATCCTGTTACCAGTGGCTGCTGCCAGTGGCGAT
AAGTCGTGTCTTACCGGGTTGGACTCAAGACGATAGTTACCGGATAAGGCGCAGCGGTCGGGCTGAACGG
GGGGTTCGTGCACACAGCCCAGCTTGGAGCGAACGACCTACACCGAACTGAGATACCTACAGCGTGAGCT
ATGAGAAAGCGCCACGCTTCCCGAAGGGAGAAAGGCGGACAGGTATCCGGTAAGCGGCAGGGTCGGAACA
GGAGAGCGCACGAGGGAGCTTCCAGGGGGAAACGCCTGGTATCTTTATAGTCCTGTCGGGTTTCGCCACC
TCTGACTTGAGCGTCGATTTTTGTGATGCTCGTCAGGGGGGCGGAGCCTATGGAAAAACGCCAGCAACGC
GGCCTTTTTACGGTTCCTGGCCTTTTGCTGGCCTTTTGCTCACATGTTCTTTCCTGCGTTATCCCCTGAT
TCTGTGGATAACCGTATTACCGCCTTTGAGTGAGCTGATACCGCTCGCCGCAGCCGAACGACCGAGCGCA
GCGAGTCAGTGAGCGAGGAAGCGGAAGAGCGCCCAATACGCAAACCGCCTCTCCCCGCGCGTTGGCCGAT
TCATTAATGCAGCTGGCACGACAGGTTTCCCGACTGGAAAGCGGGCAGTGAGCGCAACGCAATTAATGTG
AGTTAGCTCACTCATTAGGCACCCCAGGCTTTACACTTTATGCTTCCGGCTCGTATGTTGTGTGGAATTG
TGAGCGGATAACAATTTCACACAGGAAACAGCTATGACCATGATTACGCCAAGCGCGCAATTAACCCTCA
CTAAAGGGAACAAAAGCTGGAGCTGCAAGCTTAATGTAGTCTTATGCAATACTCTTGTAGTCTTGCAACA
TGGTAACGATGAGTTAGCAACATGCCTTACAAGGAGAGAAAAAGCACCGTGCATGCCGATTGGTGGAAGT
AAGGTGGTACGATCGTGCCTTATTAGGAAGGCAACAGACGGGTCTGACATGGATTGGACGAACCACTGAA
TTGCCGCATTGCAGAGATATTGTATTTAAGTGCCTAGCTCGATACATAAACGGGTCTCTCTGGTTAGACC
AGATCTGAGCCTGGGAGCTCTCTGGCTAACTAGGGAACCCACTGCTTAAGCCTCAATAAAGCTTGCCTTG
AGTGCTTCAAGTAGTGTGTGCCCGTCTGTTGTGTGACTCTGGTAACTAGAGATCCCTCAGACCCTTTTAG
TCAGTGTGGAAAATCTCTAGCAGTGGCGCCCGAACAGGGACTTGAAAGCGAAAGGGAAACCAGAGGAGCT
CTCTCGACGCAGGACTCGGCTTGCTGAAGCGCGCACGGCAAGAGGCGAGGGGCGGCGACTGGTGAGTACG
CCAAAAATTTTGACTAGCGGAGGCTAGAAGGAGAGAGATGGGTGCGAGAGCGTCAGTATTAAGCGGGGGA
GAATTAGATCGCGATGGGAAAAAATTCGGTTAAGGCCAGGGGGAAAGAAAAAATATAAATTAAAACATAT
AGTATGGGCAAGCAGGGAGCTAGAACGATTCGCAGTTAATCCTGGCCTGTTAGAAACATCAGAAGGCTGT
AGACAAATACTGGGACAGCTACAACCATCCCTTCAGACAGGATCAGAAGAACTTAGATCATTATATAATA
CAGTAGCAACCCTCTATTGTGTGCATCAAAGGATAGAGATAAAAGACACCAAGGAAGCTTTAGACAAGAT
AGAGGAAGAGCAAAACAAAAGTAAGACCACCGCACAGCAAGCGGCCGCTGATCTTCAGACCTGGAGGAGG
AGATATGAGGGACAATTGGAGAAGTGAATTATATAAATATAAAGTAGTAAAAATTGAACCATTAGGAGTA
GCACCCACCAAGGCAAAGAGAAGAGTGGTGCAGAGAGAAAAAAGAGCAGTGGGAATAGGAGCTTTGTTCC
TTGGGTTCTTGGGAGCAGCAGGAAGCACTATGGGCGCAGCGTCAATGACGCTGACGGTACAGGCCAGACA
ATTATTGTCTGGTATAGTGCAGCAGCAGAACAATTTGCTGAGGGCTATTGAGGCGCAACAGCATCTGTTG
CAACTCACAGTCTGGGGCATCAAGCAGCTCCAGGCAAGAATCCTGGCTGTGGAAAGATACCTAAAGGATC
AACAGCTCCTGGGGATTTGGGGTTGCTCTGGAAAACTCATTTGCACCACTGCTGTGCCTTGGAATGCTAG
TTGGAGTAATAAATCTCTGGAACAGATTTGGAATCACACGACCTGGATGGAGTGGGACAGAGAAATTAAC
AATTACACAAGCTTAATACACTCCTTAATTGAAGAATCGCAAAACCAGCAAGAAAAGAATGAACAAGAAT
TATTGGAATTAGATAAATGGGCAAGTTTGTGGAATTGGTTTAACATAACAAATTGGCTGTGGTATATAAA
ATTATTCATAATGATAGTAGGAGGCTTGGTAGGTTTAAGAATAGTTTTTGCTGTACTTTCTATAGTGAAT
AGAGTTAGGCAGGGATATTCACCATTATCGTTTCAGACCCACCTCCCAACCCCGAGGGGACCCAGAGAGG
GCCTATTTCCCATGATTCCTTCATATTTGCATATACGATACAAGGCTGTTAGAGAGATAATTAGAATTAA
TTTGACTGTAAACACAAAGATATTAGTACAAAATACGTGACGTAGAAAGTAATAATTTCTTGGGTAGTTT
GCAGTTTTAAAATTATGTTTTAAAATGGACTATCATATGCTTACCGTAACTTGAAAGTATTTCGATTTCT
TGGCTTTATATATCTTGTGGAAAGGACGAAACACCGTGCTGGACTTAAGGTCGCGGGTTTTAGAGCTAGA
AATAGCAAGTTAAAATAAGGCTAGTCCGTTATCAACTTGAAAAAGTGGCACCGAGTCGGTGCTTTTTTAA
GCTTGGCGTAACTAGATCTTGAGACAAATGGCAGTATTCATCCACAATTTTAAAAGAAAAGGGGGGATTG
GGGGGTACAGTGCAGGGGAAAGAATAGTAGACATAATAGCAACAGACATACAAACTAAAGAATTACAAAA
ACAAATTACAAAAATTCAAAATTTTCGGGTTTATTACAGGGACAGCAGAGATCCACTTTGGCGCCGGCTC
GAGGGGG
