>Addgene plasmid #77309 | MAP3K9 gRNA (BRDN0001146157) | depositor partial sequence | sequence record 144769 | Target Sequence
TGCTGGACTTAAGGTCGCGG
