>Addgene plasmid #77309 | MAP3K9 gRNA (BRDN0001146157) | addgene partial sequence | sequence record 187509 | hU6-F
TAGAAAGTAATAATTTCTTGGGTAGTTTGCAGTTTTAAAATTATGTTTTAAAATGGACTATCATATGCTT
ACCGTAACTTGAAAGTATTTCGATTTCTTGGCTTTATATATCTTGTGGAAAGGACGAAACACCGTGCTGG
ACTTAAGGTCGCGGGTTTTAGAGCTAGAAATAGCAAGTTAAAATAAGGCTAGTCCGTTATCAACTTGAAA
AAGTGGCACCGAGTCGGTGCTTTTTTAAGCTTGGCGTAACTAGATCTTGAGACAAATGGCAGTATTCATC
CACAATTTTAAAAGAAAAGGGGGGATTGGGGGGTACAGTGCAGGGGAAAGAATAGTAGACATAATAGCAA
CAGACATACAAACTAAAGAATTACAAAAACAAATTACAAAAATTCAAAATTTTCGGGTTTATTACAGGGA
CAGCAGAGATCCACTTTGGCGCCGGCTCGAGGGGGCCCGGGTGCAAAGATGGATAAAGTTTTAAACAGAG
AGGAATCTTTGCAGCTAATGGACCTTCTAGGTCTTGAAAGGAGTGGGAATTGGCTCCGGTGCCCGTCAGT
GGGCAGAGCG
